Addgene plasmid #32458: Lentiviral FLAG-CaMKKbeta
Depositing lab: Anthony Means. Depositing organization: Duke University. Publication: Ca2+/Calmodulin-dependent Protein Kinase Kinase {beta} Is Regulated by Multisite Phosphorylation. Green MF, Scott JW, Steel R, Oakhill JS, Kemp BE, Means AR. J Biol Chem. 2011 Aug 12;286(32):28066-79. Epub 2011 Jun 13. 10.1074/jbc.M111.251504 PubMed 21669867.
Backbone
  Vector backbone: pRRLsin.PPT.hPGK.FLAG-CaMKKbeta-IRES.GFP
  Backbone size w/o insert (bp): 8000
  Vector type: Lentiviral
Growth in bacteria
  Bacterial resistance: Ampicillin, 100 μg/mL
  Growth temperature: 37°C
  Growth strain: Stbl3
  Copy number: Unknown
Gene/Insert
  Gene/Insert name: Calcium/Calmodulin dependent protein kinase kinase beta (alt names: CaMKKbeta; CaMKK2)
  Species: M. musculus (mouse)
  Insert size (bp): 1600
  GenBank ID: NM_145358.1
  Entrez Gene: Camkk2 (a.k.a. 6330570N16Rik, AW061083, mKIAA0787)
  Tag / fusion protein: FLAG (N terminal on insert)
  Cloning method: Restriction Enzyme; 5′ cloning site NheI (not destroyed); 3′ cloning site SalI (not destroyed)
  Sequencing primers: 5′ Insert specific
Terms and licenses: Academic/Nonprofit Terms; Industry Terms: Not Available to Industry
How to cite: Lentiviral FLAG-CaMKKbeta was a gift from Anthony Means (Addgene plasmid # 32458 ; http://n2t.net/addgene:32458 ; RRID:Addgene_32458)
