[The description below was written by a language model from this plasmid's Addgene catalogue record.]
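Description:
Lentiviral FLAG-CaMKKbeta is a lentiviral transfer plasmid for expressing mouse calcium/calmodulin-dependent protein kinase kinase beta (CaMKKbeta, also called CaMKK2; gene Camkk2) in mammalian cells. It is built on a backbone named pRRLsin.PPT.hPGK.FLAG-CaMKKbeta-IRES.GFP, listed at about 8 kb without the insert. That name indicates a pRRL-series self-inactivating (SIN) vector, in which a deletion in the 3′ LTR silences LTR-driven transcription after integration, together with a polypurine tract element (PPT) of the kind used to improve transduction. The plasmid is propagated in bacteria under ampicillin selection. The recorded host is a recombination-deficient strain, as is commonly chosen to keep the repeated LTR sequences stable. The copy number is recorded as unknown, and no feature table is provided, so the origin of replication and the exact viral elements cannot be confirmed beyond what the backbone name implies.

The payload is an approximately 1.6 kb Camkk2 coding sequence carrying an N-terminal FLAG epitope, cloned between NheI and SalI sites that both remain intact. According to the backbone name, expression is driven by the human phosphoglycerate kinase (hPGK) promoter, a moderate constitutive promoter. The kinase is followed by an IRES-GFP cassette, so a single bicistronic transcript yields both FLAG-CaMKKbeta and a separate GFP protein. GFP fluorescence therefore marks transduced cells for identification or sorting, while the FLAG tag allows detection and immunoprecipitation of the kinase. The associated publication concerns regulation of CaMKKbeta by multisite phosphorylation, consistent with using the construct for stable expression of tagged kinase in cells for biochemical and signalling studies.
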