>Addgene plasmid #32458 | Lentiviral FLAG-CaMKKbeta | addgene partial sequence | sequence record 43289 | hPGK-F (5' GTGTTCCGCATTCTGCAAG 3')
GGCTCCCTCGTTGACCGAATCACCGACCTCTCTCCCCAGGGGGATCCACCGGTGCTAGCATGGACTACAA
GGACGACGATGACAAAGCTAGCTCATCATGTGTCTCTAGCCAGCCCACCAGCGACCGGGTGGCCCCCCAG
GATGAGCTGGGAAGTGGGGGTGGCAGCCGGGAAGGCCAGAAGCCCTGTGAGGCACTGCGGGGACTCTCAT
CCTTAAGTATCCACTTGGGCATGGAATCCTTCATCGTGGTCACCGAGTGTGAGCCAGGCCGGGGTGTGGA
CCTCAACCTGGCCAGAGACCAGCCTCCGGAGGCCGATGGCCAGGAACTCCCCCTCGAAGCCTCGGACCCT
GAGTCCCGGTCCCCGCTTTCTGGTCGCAAGATGTCCCTGCAGGAGCCGTCCCAGGGCGGGCCGGCATCCA
GCAGCAACAGCCTGGACATGAATGGACGCTGCATCTGCCCATCCCTGTCCTACTCACCAGCCAGCTCCCC
ACAGTCCTCTCCCCGGATGCCCCGGCGGCCCACAGTAGAGTCACACCACGTCTCCATTACCGGTTTGCAG
GACTGCGTGCAGCTGAATCAGTACACCCTGAAGGATGAAATTGGAAAGGGCTCCTATGGTGTTGTCAAGC
TGGCCTACAATGAAAATGACAATACTTATTACGCAATGAAAGTGCTGTCCAAAAAGAAGCTGATCCGACA
GGCTGGCTTCCCACGTCGCCCCCCACCACGAGGAGCTCGCCCAGCCCCAGGGGGCTGCATCCAGCCCAGG
GGCCCCATCGAGCAAGTGTACCAGGAGATTGCTATCCTCAAAAAGCTGGATCATCCCAACGTGGTGAAGC
TGGTAGAGGTCCTGGATGACCCTAATGAGGACCATCTGTACATGGTGTTTGAGTTGGTGAACCAAGGGCC
TGTAATGGAAGTGCC
